>Addgene plasmid #136141 | [pSK581] pRK5 HA-SLC38A9N | addgene full sequence | sequence record 273217 | Addgene NGS Result
TTCGAGCTCGCCCGACATTGATTATTGACTAGTTATTAATAGTAATCAATTACGGGGTCATTAGTTCATA
GCCCATATATGGAGTTCCGCGTTACATAACTTACGGTAAATGGCCCGCCTGGCTGACCGCCCAACGACCC
CCGCCCATTGACGTCAATAATGACGTATGTTCCCATAGTAACGCCAATAGGGACTTTCCATTGACGTCAA
TGGGTGGAGTATTTACGGTAAACTGCCCACTTGGCAGTACATCAAGTGTATCATATGCCAAGTACGCCCC
CTATTGACGTCAATGACGGTAAATGGCCCGCCTGGCATTATGCCCAGTACATGACCTTATGGGACTTTCC
TACTTGGCAGTACATCTACGTATTAGTCATCGCTATTACCATGGTGATGCGGTTTTGGCAGTACATCAAT
GGGCGTGGATAGCGGTTTGACTCACGGGGATTTCCAAGTCTCCACCCCATTGACGTCAATGGGAGTTTGT
TTTGGCACCAAAATCAACGGGACTTTCCAAAATGTCGTAACAACTCCGCCCCATTGACGCAAATGGGCGG
TAGGCGTGTACGGTGGGAGGTCTATATAAGCAGAGCTCGTTTAGTGAACCGTCAGATCGCCTGGAGACGC
CATCCACGCTGTTTTGACCTCCATAGAAGACACCGGGACCGATCCAGCCTCCGCGGCCGGGAACGGTGCA
TTGGAACGCGGATTCCCCGTGCCAAGAGTGACGTAAGTACCGCCTATAGAGTCTATAGGCCCACCCCCTT
GGCTTCGTTAGAACGCGGCTACAATTAATACATAACCTTATGTATCATACACATACGATTTAGGTGACAC
TATAGAATAACATCCACTTTGCCTTTCTCTCCACAGGTGTCCACTCCCAGGTCCAACTGCACCTCGGTTC
TATCGATTGAATTCCCGAACCGACAGTCGGTCTCTTCACCAAGGCCATTCGCGCCACCATGGGCTACCCC
TATGATGTGCCTGACTACGCAGATCTCAATGGTGGTGGTGGTGGGTCGACGATGGCTAACATGAACAGTG
ACTCAAGACATCTGGGAACAAGCGAGGTGGACCACGAGCGGGACCCTGGCCCTATGAACATTCAGTTTGA
GCCCTCCGACCTGCGGTCTAAGAGACCCTTCTGCATCGAACCTACCAACATTGTGAACGTCAATCACGTG
ATCCAGAGGGTCAGTGATCATGCATCAGCCATGAATAAGCGAATTCACTACTATTCCCGGCTGACCACAC
CCGCTGACAAAGCACTGATCGCCCCTGATCATGTGGTCCCAGCACCCGAGGAATGTTACGTGTATAGCCC
TCTGGGATCCGCCTACAAGCTGCAGAGCTACACCGAGGGGTATGGAAAAAACACATCCTGAGCGGCCGCT
AAGTAAGTAAGGATCCCCAGCTTGGCCGCCATGGCCCAACTTGTTTATTGCAGCTTATAATGGTTACAAA
TAAAGCAATAGCATCACAAATTTCACAAATAAAGCATTTTTTTCACTGCATTCTAGTTGTGGTTTGTCCA
AACTCATCAATGTATCTTATCATGTCTGGATCGGGAATTAATTCGGCGCAGCACCATGGCCTGAAATAAC
CTCTGAAAGAGGAACTTGGTTAGGTACCTTCTGAGGCGGAAAGAACCAGCTGTGGAATGTGTGTCAGTTA
GGGTGTGGAAAGTCCCCAGGCTCCCCAGCAGGCAGAAGTATGCAAAGCATGCATCTCAATTAGTCAGCAA
CCAGGTGTGGAAAGTCCCCAGGCTCCCCAGCAGGCAGAAGTATGCAAAGCATGCATCTCAATTAGTCAGC
AACCATAGTCCCGCCCCTAACTCCGCCCATCCCGCCCCTAACTCCGCCCAGTTCCGCCCATTCTCCGCCC
CATGGCTGACTAATTTTTTTTATTTATGCAGAGGCCGAGGCCGCCTCGGCCTCTGAGCTATTCCAGAAGT
AGTGAGGAGGCTTTTTTGGAGGCCTAGGCTTTTGCAAAAAGCTGTTAACAGCTTGGCACTGGCCGTCGTT
TTACAACGTCGTGACTGGGAAAACCCTGGCGTTACCCAACTTAATCGCCTTGCAGCACATCCCCCTTTCG
CCAGCTGGCGTAATAGCGAAGAGGCCCGCACCGATCGCCCTTCCCAACAGTTGCGCAGCCTGAATGGCGA
ATGGCGCCTGATGCGGTATTTTCTCCTTACGCATCTGTGCGGTATTTCACACCGCATA
[142 nt withheld, positions 2229-2370]
C
[141 nt withheld, positions 2372-2512]
CCTTTGACGTTGGAGTCCACGTTCTTT
[37 nt withheld, positions 2540-2576]
ACCCTATCTCGGGCTATTCTTTTGATTTATAAGGGATTTTGCCGATTTCGGCCTATTGGTTAAAAAATGA
GCTGATTTAACAAAAATTTAACGCGAATTTTAACAAAATATTAACGTTTACAATTTTATGGTGCACTCTC
AGTACAATCTGCTCTGATGCCGCATAGTTAAGCCAGCCCCGACACCCGCCAACACCCGCTGACGCGCCCT
GACGGGCTTGTCTGCTCCCGGCATCCGCTTACAGACAAGCTGTGACCGTCTCCGGGAGCTGCATGTGTCA
GAGGTTTTCACCGTCATCACCGAAACGCGCGAGACGAAAGGGCCTCGTGATACGCCTATTTTTATAGGTT
AATGTCATGATAATAATGGTTTCTTAGACGTCAGGTGGCACTTTTCGGGGAAATGTGCGCGGAACCCCTA
TTTGTTTATTTTTCTAAATACATTCAAATATGTATCCGCTCATGAGACAATAACCCTGATAAATGCTTCA
ATAATATTGAAAAAGGAAGAGTATGAGTATTCAACATTTCCGTGTCGCCCTTATTCCCTTTTTTGCGGCA
TTTTGCCTTCCTGTTTTTGCTCACCCAGAAACGCTGGTGAAAGTAAAAGATGCTGAAGATCAGTTGGGTG
CACGAGTGGGTTACATCGAACTGGATCTCAACAGCGGTAAGATCCTTGAGAGTTTTCGCCCCGAAGAACG
TTTTCCAATGATGAGCACTTTTAAAGTTCTGCTATGTGGCGCGGTATTATCCCGTATTGACGCCGGGCAA
GAGCAACTCGGTCGCCGCATACACTATTCTCAGAATGACTTGGTTGAGTACTCACCAGTCACAGAAAAGC
ATCTTACGGATGGCATGACAGTAAGAGAATTATGCAGTGCTGCCATAACCATGAGTGATAACACTGCGGC
CAACTTACTTCTGACAACGATCGGAGGACCGAAGGAGCTAACCGCTTTTTTGCACAACATGGGGGATCAT
GTAACTCGCCTTGATCGTTGGGAACCGGAGCTGAATGAAGCCATACCAAACGACGAGCGTGACACCACGA
TGCCTGTAGCAATGGCAACAACGTTGCGCAAACTATTAACTGGCGAACTACTTACTCTAGCTTCCCGGCA
ACAATTAATAGACTGGATGGAGGCGGATAAAGTTGCAGGACCACTTCTGCGCTCGGCCCTTCCGGCTGGC
TGGTTTATTGCTGATAAATCTGGAGCCGGTGAGCGTGGGTCTCGCGGTATCATTGCAGCACTGGGGCCAG
ATGGTAAGCCCTCCCGTATCGTAGTTATCTACACGACGGGGAGTCAGGCAACTATGGATGAACGAAATAG
ACAGATCGCTGAGATAGGTGCCTCACTGATTAAGCATTGGTAACTGTCAGACCAAGTTTACTCATATATA
CTTTAGATTGATTTAAAACTTCATTTTTAATTTAAAAGGATCTAGGTGAAGATCCTTTTTGATAATCTCA
TGACCAAAATCCCTTAACGTGAGTTTTCGTTCCACTGAGCGTCAGACCCCGTAGAAAAGATCAAAGGATC
TTCTTGAGATCCTTTTTTTCTGCGCGTAATCTGCTGCTTGCAAACAAAAAAACCACCGCTACCAGCGGTG
GTTTGTTTGCCGGATCAAGAGCTACCAACTCTTTTTCCGAAGGTAACTGGCTTCAGCAGAGCGCAGATAC
CAAATACTGTTCTTCTAGTGTAGCCGTAGTTAGGCCACCACTTCAAGAACTCTGTAGCACCGCCTACATA
CCTCGCTCTGCTAATCCTGTTACCAGTGGCTGCTGCCAGTGGCGATAAGTCGTGTCTTACCGGGTTGGAC
TCAAGACGATAGTTACCGGATAAGGCGCAGCGGTCGGGCTGAACGGGGGGTTCGTGCACACAGCCCAGCT
TGGAGCGAACGACCTACACCGAACTGAGATACCTACAGCGTGAGCTATGAGAAAGCGCCACGCTTCCCGA
AGGGAGAAAGGCGGACAGGTATCCGGTAAGCGGCAGGGTCGGAACAGGAGAGCGCACGAGGGAGCTTCCA
GGGGGAAACGCCTGGTATCTTTATAGTCCTGTCGGGTTTCGCCACCTCTGACTTGAGCGTCGATTTTTGT
GATGCTCGTCAGGGGGGCGGAGCCTATGGAAAAACGCCAGCAACGCGGCCTTTTTACGGTTCCTGGCCTT
TTGCTGGCCTTTTGCTCACATGTTCTTTCCTGCGTTATCCCCTGATTCTGTGGATAACCGTATTACCGCC
TTTGAGTGAGCTGATACCGCTCGCCGCAGCCGAACGACCGAGCGCAGCGAGTCAGTGAGCGAGGAAGCGG
AAGAGCGCCCAATACGCAAACCGCCTCTCCCCGCGCGTTGGCCGATTCATTAATGCAGCTGGCACGACAG
GTTTCCCGACTGGAAAGCGGGCAGTGAGCGCAACGCAATTAATGTGAGTTAGCTCACTCATTAGGCACCC
CAGGCTTTACACTTTATGCTTCCGGCTCGTATGTTGTGTGGAATTGTGAGCGGATAACAATTTCACACAG
GAAACAGCTATGACATGATTACGAATTAA
Features (pLannotate 1.2.2; 20 found; start..end, strand, type, name):
     14..393     +  enhancer       CMV enhancer: human cytomegalovirus immediate early enhancer
    394..597     +  promoter       CMV promoter: human cytomegalovirus (CMV) immediate early promoter
    733..776     +  intron         CMV intron (fragment): modified intron A from human cytomegalovirus
    828..846     +  promoter       SP6 promoter: promoter for bacteriophage SP6 RNA polymerase
    850..887     +  CDS            IgH signal sequence (fragment): signal sequence from the mouse immunoglobulin heavy chain variable region
   1032..1388    +  CDS            SLC38A9 (fragment): S38A9_HUMAN - Also known as URLC11 From Homo sapiens (Human).
   1438..1572    +  polyA_signal   SV40 poly(A) signal: SV40 polyadenylation signal
   1641..1998    +  promoter       SV40 promoter: SV40 enhancer and early promoter
   2017..2171    +  CDS            lacZα (fragment): LacZα fragment of β-galactosidase; lacZ fragment
   2177..2228    -  misc_feature   bom (fragment): basis of mobility region from pBR322
   2247..2627    +  rep_origin     M13 ori (sequence partly withheld): M13 bacteriophage origin of replication; arrow indicates direction of (+) strand synthesis
   2703..2752    -  misc_feature   bom (fragment): basis of mobility region from pBR322
   2854..2889    -  CDS            rop (fragment): Rop protein, which maintains plasmids at low copy number; rop
   2984..3088    +  promoter       AmpR promoter: bla
   3089..3949    +  CDS            AmpR: β-lactamase; bla; confers resistance to ampicillin, carbenicillin, and related antibiotics
   4120..4708    +  rep_origin     ori: high-copy-number ColE1/pMB1/pBR322/pUC origin of replication
   4891..4983    +  CDS            lacI (fragment): lac repressor; lacI; The lac repressor binds to the lac operator to inhibit transcription in E. coli. This inhibition can be relieved by adding lactose or isopropyl-β-D-thiogalactopyranoside (IPTG).
   4996..5017    +  protein_bind   CAP binding site: CAP binding activates transcription in the presence of cAMP. E. coli catabolite activator protein
   5032..5062    +  promoter       lac promoter: promoter for the E. coli lac operon
   5070..5086    +  protein_bind   lac operator: The lac repressor binds to the lac operator to inhibit transcription in E. coli. This inhibition can be relieved by adding lactose or isopropyl-β-D-thiogalactopyranoside (IPTG). lac repressor encoded by lacI
