[The description below was written by a language model from this plasmid's Addgene catalogue record and pLannotate feature annotations shown in this document.]
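Description:
[pSK581] pRK5 HA-SLC38A9N is a 5,125-nt mammalian expression plasmid built on the pRK5 backbone, designed to produce the N-terminal fragment (residues 1–119) of human SLC38A9 (also known as URLC11) in transfected cells. It is propagated in E. coli as a high-copy plasmid through a ColE1/pUC-type origin and selected with ampicillin via the β-lactamase gene under its native promoter. An M13 phage origin is also present, which in principle allows single-stranded DNA production. Short remnants of lacZα, lacI, rop and the pBR322 bom region, together with the lac promoter/operator, are backbone carry-over with no evident role in the construct's purpose.

Expression is driven by the human cytomegalovirus immediate-early enhancer and promoter, followed by a fragment of CMV intron A and an SP6 promoter that could support in vitro transcription. The annotated SLC38A9 coding segment spans 357 nt, matching 119 codons, and is terminated by an SV40 polyadenylation signal. The catalogue lists an HA epitope tag fused at the N terminus and supplied by the backbone. The automated annotation does not mark it, though unannotated sequence lies just upstream of the insert. A short fragment matching a mouse IgH signal sequence is annotated upstream, probably vector leader sequence rather than a functional secretion signal. An SV40 enhancer/early promoter sits downstream of the cassette with no mammalian selection marker annotated, so the plasmid appears suited to transient expression. The cloning sites are not recorded. The associated work concerns activation of the Rag GTPases by Ragulator and SLC38A9, so the tagged fragment would suit detection or immunoprecipitation in such studies.
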