Addgene plasmid #136141: [pSK581] pRK5 HA-SLC38A9N
Purpose: mammalian expression of SLC38A9 N term fragment (1-119)
Depositing lab: David Sabatini & Kuang Shen. Depositing organization: Whitehead Institute for Biomedical Research. Publication: Ragulator and SLC38A9 activate the Rag GTPases through noncanonical GEF mechanisms. Shen K, Sabatini DM. Proc Natl Acad Sci U S A. 2018 Sep 18;115(38):9545-9550. doi: 10.1073/pnas.1811727115. Epub 2018 Sep 4. PubMed 30181260.
Backbone
  Vector backbone: pRK5
  Vector type: Mammalian Expression
Growth in bacteria
  Bacterial resistance: Ampicillin, 100 μg/mL
  Growth temperature: 37°C
  Growth strain: DH5alpha
  Copy number: High Copy
Gene/Insert
  Gene/Insert name: SLC38A9 N term fragment (1-119)
  Species: H. sapiens (human)
  Entrez Gene: SLC38A9 (a.k.a. URLC11)
  Tag / fusion protein: HA (N terminal on backbone)
  Cloning method: Restriction Enzyme; 5′ cloning site unknown (unknown if destroyed); 3′ cloning site unknown (unknown if destroyed)
Terms and licenses: Academic/Nonprofit Terms; Industry Terms: Not Available to Industry
How to cite: [pSK581] pRK5 HA-SLC38A9N was a gift from David Sabatini & Kuang Shen (Addgene plasmid # 136141 ; http://n2t.net/addgene:136141 ; RRID:Addgene_136141)
