>Addgene plasmid #136141 | [pSK581] pRK5 HA-SLC38A9N | depositor partial sequence | sequence record 262724 | ORF
ATCGATTGAATTCCCGAACCGACAGTCGGTCTCTTCACCAAGGCCATTCGCGCCACCATGGGCTACCCCT
ATGATGTGCCTGACTACGCAGATCTCAATGGTGGTGGTGGTGGGTCGACGATGGCTAACATGAACAGTGA
CTCAAGACATCTGGGAACAAGCGAGGTGGACCACGAGCGGGACCCTGGCCCTATGAACATTCAGTTTGAG
CCCTCCGACCTGCGGTCTAAGAGACCCTTCTGCATCGAACCTACCAACATTGTGAACGTCAATCACGTGA
TCCAGAGGGTCAGTGATCATGCATCAGCCATGAATAAGCGAATTCACTACTATTCCCGGCTGACCACACC
CGCTGACAAAGCACTGATCGCCCCTGATCATGTGGTCCCAGCACCCGAGGAATGTTACGTGTATAGCCCT
CTGGGATCCGCCTACAAGCTGCAGAGCTACACCGAGGGGTATGGAAAAAACACATCCTGAGCGGCCGCTA
AGTAAGTAAGGATCCCCAGCTTGGCCGCCATGGCCCAACTTGTTTATTGCAGCTTATAATGGTTACAAAT
AAAGCAATAGCATCACAAATTTCACAAATAAAGCATTTTTTTCACTGCATTCTAGTTGTGGTTTGTCCAA
ACTCATCAATGTAT
